>Addgene plasmid #121230 | pUC57-Kan_BR29_00119471 | depositor full sequence | sequence record 231250 | pUC57-Kan_BR29_00119471 sequence 2929 bps
TCGCGCGTTTCGGTGATGACGGTGAAAACCTCTGACACATGCAGCTCCCGGAGACGGTCACAGCTTGTCT
GTAAGCGGATGCCGGGAGCAGACAAGCCCGTCAGGGCGCGTCAGCGGGTGTTGGCGGGTGTCGGGGCTGG
CTTAACTATGCGGCATCAGAGCAGATTGTACTGAGAGTGCACCATATGCGGTGTGAAATACCGCACAGAT
GCGTAAGGAGAAAATACCGCATCAGGCGCCATTCGCCATTCAGGCTGCGCAACTGTTGGGAAGGGCGATC
GGTGCGGGCCTCTTCGCTATTACGCCAGCTGGCGAAAGGGGGATGTGCTGCAAGGCGATTAAGTTGGGTA
ACGCCAGGGTTTTCCCAGTCACGACGTTGTAAAACGACGGCCAGTGAATTGACGCGTATTGGGATGGAAC
TTGGTCTCTAAGCTCATTCTCTATGAGTACCTGGAACATTATTCCAAACCAAAGTATCAGTTTCTTTCAA
ATATTGTGGATAATCTTCAGAAATCAAATCAGTCAAATATTGTGGTTCACCAACTCTTTCACCTGGTGGT
TGATGACCTGGATATGGTTTCCAAGCAGCAGCTTGAGTATGATGATATGGAACTTCAACTTGTGGTTGTG
GTTGTGGTGGTGGAGCAGAACCACCTTTTTTACCAGATTTACCAGTAAACAATCTCAAAACTGGATTTTT
CATTAGAGACCAAGTTCCATCCCAATGGCGCGCCGAGCTTGGCTCGAGCATGGTCATAGCTGTTTCCTGT
GTGAAATTGTTATCCGCTCACAATTCCACACAACATACGAGCCGGAAGCATAAAGTGTAAAGCCTGGGGT
GCCTAATGAGTGAGCTAACTCACATTAATTGCGTTGCGCTCACTGCCCGCTTTCCAGTCGGGAAACCTGT
CGTGCCAGCTGCATTAATGAATCGGCCAACGCGCGGGGAGAGGCGGTTTGCGTATTGGGCGCTCTTCCGC
TTCCTCGCTCACTGACTCGCTGCGCTCGGTCGTTCGGCTGCGGCGAGCGGTATCAGCTCACTCAAAGGCG
GTAATACGGTTATCCACAGAATCAGGGGATAACGCAGGAAAGAACATGTGAGCAAAAGGCCAGCAAAAGG
CCAGGAACCGTAAAAAGGCCGCGTTGCTGGCGTTTTTCCATAGGCTCCGCCCCCCTGACGAGCATCACAA
AAATCGACGCTCAAGTCAGAGGTGGCGAAACCCGACAGGACTATAAAGATACCAGGCGTTTCCCCCTGGA
AGCTCCCTCGTGCGCTCTCCTGTTCCGACCCTGCCGCTTACCGGATACCTGTCCGCCTTTCTCCCTTCGG
GAAGCGTGGCGCTTTCTCATAGCTCACGCTGTAGGTATCTCAGTTCGGTGTAGGTCGTTCGCTCCAAGCT
GGGCTGTGTGCACGAACCCCCCGTTCAGCCCGACCGCTGCGCCTTATCCGGTAACTATCGTCTTGAGTCC
AACCCGGTAAGACACGACTTATCGCCACTGGCAGCAGCCACTGGTAACAGGATTAGCAGAGCGAGGTATG
TAGGCGGTGCTACAGAGTTCTTGAAGTGGTGGCCTAACTACGGCTACACTAGAAGAACAGTATTTGGTAT
CTGCGCTCTGCTGAAGCCAGTTACCTTCGGAAAAAGAGTTGGTAGCTCTTGATCCGGCAAACAAACCACC
GCTGGTAGCGGTGGTTTTTTTGTTTGCAAGCAGCAGATTACGCGCAGAAAAAAAGGATCTCAAGAAGATC
CTTTGATCTTTTCTACGGGGTCTGACGCTCAGTGGAACGAAAACTCACGTTAAGGGATTTTGGTCATGAG
ATTATCAAAAAGGATCTTCACCTAGATCCTTTTAAATTAAAAATGAAGTTTTAAATCAATCTAAAGTATA
TATGAGTAAACTTGGTCTGACAGTTAGAAAAACTCATCGAGCATCAAATGAAACTGCAATTTATTCATAT
CAGGATTATCAATACCATATTTTTGAAAAAGCCGTTTCTGTAATGAAGGAGAAAACTCACCGAGGCAGTT
CCATAGGATGGCAAGATCCTGGTATCGGTCTGCGATTCCGACTCGTCCAACATCAATACAACCTATTAAT
TTCCCCTCGTCAAAAATAAGGTTATCAAGTGAGAAATCACCATGAGTGACGACTGAATCCGGTGAGAATG
GCAAAAGTTTATGCATTTCTTTCCAGACTTGTTCAACAGGCCAGCCATTACGCTCGTCATCAAAATCACT
CGCATCAACCAAACCGTTATTCATTCGTGATTGCGCCTGAGCGAGACGAAATACGCGATCGCTGTTAAAA
GGACAATTACAAACAGGAATCGAATGCAACCGGCGCAGGAACACTGCCAGCGCATCAACAATATTTTCAC
CTGAATCAGGATATTCTTCTAATACCTGGAATGCTGTTTTCCCAGGGATCGCAGTGGTGAGTAACCATGC
ATCATCAGGAGTACGGATAAAATGCTTGATGGTCGGAAGAGGCATAAATTCCGTCAGCCAGTTTAGTCTG
ACCATCTCATCTGTAACATCATTGGCAACGCTACCTTTGCCATGTTTCAGAAACAACTCTGGCGCATCGG
GCTTCCCATACAATCGATAGATTGTCGCACCTGATTGCCCGACATTATCGCGAGCCCATTTATACCCATA
TAAATCAGCATCCATGTTGGAATTTAATCGCGGCCTAGAGCAAGACGTTTCCCGTTGAATATGGCTCATA
CTCTTCCTTTTTCAATATTATTGAAGCATTTATCAGGGTTATTGTCTCATGAGCGGATACATATTTGAAT
GTATTTAGAAAAATAAACAAATAGGGGTTCCGCGCACATTTCCCCGAAAAGTGCCACCTGACGTCTAAGA
AACCATTATTATCATGACATTAACCTATAAAAATAGGCGTATCACGAGGCCCTTTCGTC
Features (pLannotate 1.2.2; 10 found; start..end, strand, type, name):
    137..236     +  misc_feature   bom (fragment): basis of mobility region from pBR322
    242..399     -  CDS            lacZα (fragment): LacZα fragment of β-galactosidase; lacZ fragment
    777..793     -  protein_bind   lac operator: The lac repressor binds to the lac operator to inhibit transcription in E. coli. This inhibition can be relieved by adding lactose or isopropyl-β-D-thiogalactopyranoside (IPTG). lac repressor encoded by lacI
    801..831     -  promoter       lac promoter: promoter for the E. coli lac operon
    846..867     -  protein_bind   CAP binding site: CAP binding activates transcription in the presence of cAMP. E. coli catabolite activator protein
    880..972     -  CDS            lacI (fragment): lac repressor; lacI; The lac repressor binds to the lac operator to inhibit transcription in E. coli. This inhibition can be relieved by adding lactose or isopropyl-β-D-thiogalactopyranoside (IPTG).
   1155..1743    -  rep_origin     ori: high-copy-number ColE1/pMB1/pBR322/pUC origin of replication
   1914..2729    -  CDS            KanR: aminoglycoside phosphotransferase; aph(3')-Ia; confers resistance to kanamycin in bacteria or G418 (Geneticin®) in eukaryotes
   2730..2834    -  promoter       AmpR promoter: bla
   2929..35      +  CDS            rop (fragment) (across the origin): Rop protein, which maintains plasmids at low copy number; rop
