[The description below was written by a language model from this plasmid's Addgene catalogue record and pLannotate feature annotations shown in this document.]
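Description:
pUC57-Kan_BR29_00119471 is a small, high-copy bacterial cloning plasmid that serves as a Level 0 part in a Golden Gate modular assembly system. It is built on the pUC57-Kan backbone, which replicates in E. coli from a ColE1/pUC-type origin and is selected with kanamycin through an aph(3')-Ia aminoglycoside phosphotransferase gene, annotated here as driven by the bla (AmpR) promoter. The feature table also picks up short remnants typical of pUC/pBR322-derived backbones: fragments of bom, rop and lacI, none of which is a complete functional unit.

The insert, BR29_00119471, was placed in the EcoRV site within the lacZα region, and the record does not say whether the flanking sites survived cloning. The annotation is consistent with this placement. A lac promoter, lac operator and CAP binding site sit upstream of a lacZα fragment, with an unannotated gap between them where the insert presumably lies. Comparing the sequence length with the stated backbone size suggests an insert of roughly 300 bp. lacZ is listed as a selectable marker, reflecting the blue/white screening capacity of the parent vector. The insert itself is not annotated in the feature table, and the catalogue gives no functional description beyond its identifier and the note "Magnaporthe grisea", entered in the mutation field and apparently indicating the source organism. The associated publication describes a clone collection of Magnaporthe effectors that share sequence and structural similarity across host-specific lineages, so this plasmid appears to be one candidate effector module from that resource, intended for transfer into higher-level Golden Gate expression constructs. The record does not specify the Type IIS enzyme or overhangs used, and the plasmid carries no promoter suited to expressing the insert outside E. coli.
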