Addgene plasmid #121230: pUC57-Kan_BR29_00119471
Purpose: Level 0 Golden-Gate compatible vector
Depositing lab: Sophien Kamoun. Depositing organization: Sainsbury Laboratory, Norwich. Publication: A Clone Resource of Magnaporthe oryzae Effectors That Share Sequence and Structural Similarities Across Host-Specific Lineages. Petit-Houdenot Y, Langner T, Harant A, Win J, Kamoun S. Mol Plant Microbe Interact. 2020 Aug;33(8):1032-1035. doi: 10.1094/MPMI-03-20-0052-A. Epub 2020 Jun 22. PubMed 32460610.
Backbone
  Vector backbone: pUC57-Kan
  Backbone size w/o insert (bp): 2626
  Vector type: Golden Gate
  Selectable markers: lacZ
Growth in bacteria
  Bacterial resistance: Kanamycin, 50 μg/mL
  Growth temperature: 37°C
  Growth strain: DH5alpha
  Copy number: High Copy
Gene/Insert
  Gene/Insert name: BR29_00119471
  Mutation: Magnaporthe grisea
  Cloning method: Restriction Enzyme; 5′ cloning site EcoRV (unknown if destroyed); 3′ cloning site EcoRV (unknown if destroyed)
  Sequencing primers: 5′ M13Fw; 3′ M13Rv
Terms and licenses: Academic/Nonprofit Terms; Industry Terms: Not Available to Industry
How to cite: pUC57-Kan_BR29_00119471 was a gift from Sophien Kamoun (Addgene plasmid # 121230 ; http://n2t.net/addgene:121230 ; RRID:Addgene_121230)
