>Addgene plasmid #121230 | pUC57-Kan_BR29_00119471 | depositor partial sequence | sequence record 230712 | BR29_00119471
TTGGTCTCTAATGAAAAATCCAGTTTTGAGATTGTTTACTGGTAAATCTGGTAAAAAAGGTGGTTCTGCT
CCACCACCACAACCACAACCACAAGTTGAAGTTCCATATCATCATACTCAAGCTGCTGCTTGGAAACCAT
ATCCAGGTCATCAACCACCAGGTGAAAGAGTTGGTGAACCACAATATTTGACTGATTTGATTTCTGAAGA
TTATCCACAATATTTGAAAGAAACTGATACTTTGGTTTGGAATAATGTTCCAGGTACTCATAGAGAATGA
GCTTAGAGACCAA
