>Addgene plasmid #121230 | pUC57-Kan_BR29_00119471 | depositor partial sequence | sequence record 230713 | empty_vector
TCGCGCGTTTCGGTGATGACGGTGAAAACCTCTGACACATGCAGCTCCCGGAGACGGTCACAGCTTGTCT
GTAAGCGGATGCCGGGAGCAGACAAGCCCGTCAGGGCGCGTCAGCGGGTGTTGGCGGGTGTCGGGGCTGG
CTTAACTATGCGGCATCAGAGCAGATTGTACTGAGAGTGCACCATATGCGGTGTGAAATACCGCACAGAT
GCGTAAGGAGAAAATACCGCATCAGGCGCCATTCGCCATTCAGGCTGCGCAACTGTTGGGAAGGGCGATC
GGTGCGGGCCTCTTCGCTATTACGCCAGCTGGCGAAAGGGGGATGTGCTGCAAGGCGATTAAGTTGGGTA
ACGCCAGGGTTTTCCCAGTCACGACGTTGTAAAACGACGGCCAGTGAATTGACGCGTATTGGGATATCCC
AATGGCGCGCCGAGCTTGGCTCGAGCATGGTCATAGCTGTTTCCTGTGTGAAATTGTTATCCGCTCACAA
TTCCACACAACATACGAGCCGGAAGCATAAAGTGTAAAGCCTGGGGTGCCTAATGAGTGAGCTAACTCAC
ATTAATTGCGTTGCGCTCACTGCCCGCTTTCCAGTCGGGAAACCTGTCGTGCCAGCTGCATTAATGAATC
GGCCAACGCGCGGGGAGAGGCGGTTTGCGTATTGGGCGCTCTTCCGCTTCCTCGCTCACTGACTCGCTGC
GCTCGGTCGTTCGGCTGCGGCGAGCGGTATCAGCTCACTCAAAGGCGGTAATACGGTTATCCACAGAATC
AGGGGATAACGCAGGAAAGAACATGTGAGCAAAAGGCCAGCAAAAGGCCAGGAACCGTAAAAAGGCCGCG
TTGCTGGCGTTTTTCCATAGGCTCCGCCCCCCTGACGAGCATCACAAAAATCGACGCTCAAGTCAGAGGT
GGCGAAACCCGACAGGACTATAAAGATACCAGGCGTTTCCCCCTGGAAGCTCCCTCGTGCGCTCTCCTGT
TCCGACCCTGCCGCTTACCGGATACCTGTCCGCCTTTCTCCCTTCGGGAAGCGTGGCGCTTTCTCATAGC
TCACGCTGTAGGTATCTCAGTTCGGTGTAGGTCGTTCGCTCCAAGCTGGGCTGTGTGCACGAACCCCCCG
TTCAGCCCGACCGCTGCGCCTTATCCGGTAACTATCGTCTTGAGTCCAACCCGGTAAGACACGACTTATC
GCCACTGGCAGCAGCCACTGGTAACAGGATTAGCAGAGCGAGGTATGTAGGCGGTGCTACAGAGTTCTTG
AAGTGGTGGCCTAACTACGGCTACACTAGAAGAACAGTATTTGGTATCTGCGCTCTGCTGAAGCCAGTTA
CCTTCGGAAAAAGAGTTGGTAGCTCTTGATCCGGCAAACAAACCACCGCTGGTAGCGGTGGTTTTTTTGT
TTGCAAGCAGCAGATTACGCGCAGAAAAAAAGGATCTCAAGAAGATCCTTTGATCTTTTCTACGGGGTCT
GACGCTCAGTGGAACGAAAACTCACGTTAAGGGATTTTGGTCATGAGATTATCAAAAAGGATCTTCACCT
AGATCCTTTTAAATTAAAAATGAAGTTTTAAATCAATCTAAAGTATATATGAGTAAACTTGGTCTGACAG
TTAGAAAAACTCATCGAGCATCAAATGAAACTGCAATTTATTCATATCAGGATTATCAATACCATATTTT
TGAAAAAGCCGTTTCTGTAATGAAGGAGAAAACTCACCGAGGCAGTTCCATAGGATGGCAAGATCCTGGT
ATCGGTCTGCGATTCCGACTCGTCCAACATCAATACAACCTATTAATTTCCCCTCGTCAAAAATAAGGTT
ATCAAGTGAGAAATCACCATGAGTGACGACTGAATCCGGTGAGAATGGCAAAAGTTTATGCATTTCTTTC
CAGACTTGTTCAACAGGCCAGCCATTACGCTCGTCATCAAAATCACTCGCATCAACCAAACCGTTATTCA
TTCGTGATTGCGCCTGAGCGAGACGAAATACGCGATCGCTGTTAAAAGGACAATTACAAACAGGAATCGA
ATGCAACCGGCGCAGGAACACTGCCAGCGCATCAACAATATTTTCACCTGAATCAGGATATTCTTCTAAT
ACCTGGAATGCTGTTTTCCCAGGGATCGCAGTGGTGAGTAACCATGCATCATCAGGAGTACGGATAAAAT
GCTTGATGGTCGGAAGAGGCATAAATTCCGTCAGCCAGTTTAGTCTGACCATCTCATCTGTAACATCATT
GGCAACGCTACCTTTGCCATGTTTCAGAAACAACTCTGGCGCATCGGGCTTCCCATACAATCGATAGATT
GTCGCACCTGATTGCCCGACATTATCGCGAGCCCATTTATACCCATATAAATCAGCATCCATGTTGGAAT
TTAATCGCGGCCTAGAGCAAGACGTTTCCCGTTGAATATGGCTCATACTCTTCCTTTTTCAATATTATTG
AAGCATTTATCAGGGTTATTGTCTCATGAGCGGATACATATTTGAATGTATTTAGAAAAATAAACAAATA
GGGGTTCCGCGCACATTTCCCCGAAAAGTGCCACCTGACGTCTAAGAAACCATTATTATCATGACATTAA
CCTATAAAAATAGGCGTATCACGAGGCCCTTTCGTC
