>Addgene plasmid #121230 | pUC57-Kan_BR29_00119471 | addgene partial sequence | sequence record 237808 | M13-F20 5'-TGTAAAACGACGGCCAGT-3'
TTGGTCTCTAAGCTCATTCTCTATGAGTACCTGGAACATTATTCCAAACCAAAGTATCAGTTTCTTTCAA
ATATTGTGGATAATCTTCAGAAATCAAATCAGTCAAATATTGTGGTTCACCAACTCTTTCACCTGGTGGT
TGATGACCTGGATATGGTTTCCAAGCAGCAGCTTGAGTATGATGATATGGAACTTCAACTTGTGGTTGTG
GTTGTGGTGGTGGAGCAGAACCACCTTTTTTACCAGATTTACCAGTAAACAATCTCAAAACTGGATTTTT
CATTAGAGACCAAGTTCCATCCCAATGGCGCGCCGAGCTTGGCTCGAGCATGGTCATAGCTGTTTCCTGT
GTGAAATTGTTATCCGCTCACAATTCCACACAACATACGAGCCGGAAGCATAAAGTGTAAAGCCTGGGGT
GCCTAATGAGTGAGCTAACTCACATTAATTGCGTTGCGCTCACTGCCCGCTTTCCAGTCGGGAAACCTGT
CGTGCCAGCTGCATTAATGAATCGGCCAACGCGCGGGGAGAGGCGGTTTGCGTATTGGGCGCTCTTCCGC
TTCCTCGCTCACTGACTCGCTGCGCTCGGTCGTTCGGCTGCGGCGAGCGGTATCAGCTCACTCAAAGGCG
GTAATACGGTTATCCACAGAATCAGGGGATAACGCAGGAAAGAACATGTGAGCAAAAGGCCAGCAAAAGG
CCAGGAACCGTAAAAAGGCCGCGTTGCTGGCGTTTTTCCATAGGCTCCGCCCCCCTGACGAGCATCACAA
AAATCGACGCTCAAGTCAGAGGTGGCGAAACCCGACAGGACTATAAAGATACC
